Addgene plasmid #33029: pCMX-Gal4-TEAD1-E398K
Depositing lab: Kunliang Guan. Depositing organization: University of California, San Diego (UCSD). Publication: Structural insights into the YAP and TEAD complex. Li Z, Zhao B, Wang P, Chen F, Dong Z, Yang H, Guan KL, Xu Y. Genes Dev. 2010 Feb 1;24(3):235-40. 10.1101/gad.1865810 PubMed 20123905.
Backbone
  Vector backbone: pCMX
  Backbone size w/o insert (bp): 4500
  Vector type: Mammalian Expression
Growth in bacteria
  Bacterial resistance: Ampicillin, 100 μg/mL
  Growth temperature: 37°C
  Growth strain: DH5alpha
  Copy number: Unknown
Gene/Insert
  Gene/Insert name: TEAD1
  Species: H. sapiens (human)
  Mutation: E398K
  Entrez Gene: TEAD1 (a.k.a. AA, NTEF-1, REF1, TCF-13, TCF13, TEAD-1, TEF-1)
  Tag / fusion protein: Gal4 (N terminal on insert)
Terms and licenses: Academic/Nonprofit Terms; Industry Terms: Not Available to Industry
How to cite: pCMX-Gal4-TEAD1-E398K was a gift from Kunliang Guan (Addgene plasmid # 33029 ; http://n2t.net/addgene:33029 ; RRID:Addgene_33029)
