[The description below was written by a language model from this plasmid's Addgene catalogue record.]
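Description:
pCMX-Gal4-TEAD1-E398K is a mammalian expression plasmid built on the pCMX backbone (about 4.5 kb without insert). It is propagated in E. coli under ampicillin selection. The record does not state the copy number, origin of replication or promoter, and no feature table is provided. The pCMX family is generally understood to drive expression from a CMV promoter, but this cannot be confirmed from the fields given. No mammalian selection marker is listed, which suggests use by transient transfection.

The insert is human TEAD1 (also known as TEF-1 or TCF-13), a TEA-domain transcription factor, carrying the point mutation E398K and fused at its N terminus to Gal4. In fusions of this type the Gal4 portion is usually the yeast Gal4 DNA-binding domain, which tethers the partner protein to UAS sites in a co-transfected reporter. Reporter output then reflects the ability of the TEAD1 moiety to recruit coactivators, independently of its own DNA-binding activity. The record does not specify which portion of Gal4 or of TEAD1 is included.

The plasmid is associated with a structural study of the YAP–TEAD complex. This suggests that E398K was introduced to test the contribution of a particular TEAD1 residue to the interaction with the coactivator YAP, and so to YAP-dependent transcriptional activation. The record does not state the mutation's actual effect on binding or activity. The construct would typically be compared with a wild-type Gal4-TEAD1 counterpart in Hippo pathway and YAP/TEAD reporter assays in cultured mammalian cells.
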