>Addgene plasmid #33029 | pCMX-Gal4-TEAD1-E398K | addgene partial sequence | sequence record 41219 | GAL4N-term
AAGGATGAGTGACTCTGCAGATAAGCCAATTGACAATGATGCAGAAGGGGTCTGGAGCCCCGACATCGAG
CAAAGCTTTCAGGAGGCCCTGGCTATCTATCCACCATGTGGGAGGAGGAAAATCATCTTATCAGACGAAG
GCAAAATGTATGGTAGGAATGAATTGATAGCCAGATACATCAAACTCAGGACAGGCAAGACGAGGACCAG
AAAACAGGTGTCTAGTCACATTCAGGTTCTTGCCAGAAGGAAATCTCGTGATTTTCATTCCAAGCTAAAG
GATCAGACTGCAAAGGATAAGGCCCTGCAGCACATGGCGGCCATGTCCTCAGCCCAGATCGTCTCGGCCA
CTGCCATTCATAACAAGCTGGGGCTGCCTGGGATTCCACGCCCGACCTTCCCAGGGGCGCCGGGGTTCTG
GCCGGGAATGATTCAAACAGGGCAGCCAGGATCCTCACAAGACGTCAAGCCTTTTGTGCAGCAGGCCTAC
CCCATCCAGCCAGCGGTCACAGCCCCCATTCCAGGGTTTGAGCCTGCATCGGCCCCAGCTCCCTCAGTCC
CTGCCTGGCAAGGTCGCTCCATTGGCACAACCAAGCTTCGCCTGGTGGAATTTTCAGCTTTTCTCGAGCA
GCAGCGAGACCCAGACTCGTACAACAAACACCTCTTCGTGCACATTGGGCATGCCAACCATTCTTACAGT
GACCCATTGCTTGAATCAGTGGACATTCGTCAGATTTATGACAAATTTCCTGAAAAGAAAGGTGGCTTAA
AGGAACTGTTTGGAAAGGGCCCTCAAAATGCCTTCTTCCTCGTAAAATTCTGGGCTGATTTAAACTGCAA
TATTCAAGATGATGCTGGGGCTTTTTATGGTGTAACCAGTCAGTACGAGAGTTCTGAAAATATGACAGTC
ACCTGTTCCACCAAAGTTTGCTCCTTTGG
