>Addgene plasmid #33029 | pCMX-Gal4-TEAD1-E398K | addgene partial sequence | sequence record 42772 | SV40pA-R 5'-GAAATTTGTGATGCTATTGC-3'
ACAACAACAATTGCATTCATTTTATGTTTCAGGTTCAGGGGGAGGTGTGGGAGGTTTTTTAAAGCAAGTA
AAACCTCTACAAATGTGGTATGGCTGATTATGATCTCTAGTCAAGGCACTATACATCAAATATTTTTCCA
TAATTTTCTTGTATAGCAGTGCAGCTTTTTCCTTTGTGGTGTAAATAGCAAAGCAAGCAAGAGTTCTATT
ACTAAACACAGCATGACTCAAAAAACTTAGCAATTCTGAAGGAAAGTCCTTGGGGTCTTCTACCTTTCTC
TTCTTTTTTGGAGGAGTAGAATGTTGAGAGTCAGCAGTAGCCTCATCATCACTAGATGGCATTTCTTCTG
AGCAAAACAGGTTTTCCTCATTAAAGGCATTCCACCACTGCTCCCATTCATCAGTTCCATA
