>Addgene plasmid #33029 | pCMX-Gal4-TEAD1-E398K | addgene partial sequence | sequence record 44880 | hTEAD1-F (5' GATGATGCTGGGGCTTTTTA 3')
TTCCACCAAAGTTTGCTCCTTTGGGAAGCAAGTAGTAGAAAAAGTAGAGACGGAGTATGCAAGGTTTGAG
AATGGCCGATTTGTATACCGAATAAACCGCTCCCCAATGTGTGAATATATGATCAACTTCATCCACAAGC
TCAAACACTTACCAGAGAAATATATGATGAACAGTGTTTTGGAAAACTTCACAATTTTATTGGTGGTAAC
AAACAGGGATACACAAGAAACTCTACTCTGCATGGCCTGTGTGTTTGAAGTTTCAAATAGTAAACACGGA
GCACAACATCATATTTACAGGCTTGTAAAGGACTGAGTCGACGGTACCAGATATCAGGATCCTGGCCAGC
TAGCTAGGTAGCTAGAGGATCTTTGTGAAGGAACCTTACTTCTGTGGTGTGACATAATTGGACAAACTAC
CTACAGAGATTTAAAGCTCTAAGGTAAATATAAAATTTTTAAGTGTATAATGTGTTAAACTACTGATTCT
AATTGTTTGTGTATTTTAGATTCCAACCTATGGAACTGATGAATGGGAGCAGTGGTGGAATGCCTTTAAT
GAGGAAAACCTGTTTTGCTCAGAAGAAATGCCATCTAGTGATGATGAGGCTACTGCTGACTCTCAACATT
CTACTCCTCCAAAAAAGAAGAGAAAGGTAGAAGACCCCAAGGACTTTCCTTCAGAATTGCTAAGTTTTTT
GAGTCATGCTGTGTTTAG
